>Addgene plasmid #85167 | pcDNA3-FLAG-HA-hYTHDC1 | addgene full sequence | sequence record 433759 | Addgene NGS Result
GACGGATCGGGAGATCTCCCGATCCCCTATGGTGCACTCTCAGTACAATCTGCTCTGATGCCGCATAGTT
AAGCCAGTATCTGCTCCCTGCTTGTGTGTTGGAGGTCGCTGAGTAGTGCGCGAGCAAAATTTAAGCTACA
ACAAGGCAAGGCTTGACCGACAATTGCATGAAGAATCTGCTTAGGGTTAGGCGTTTTGCGCTGCTTCGCG
ATGTACGGGCCAGATATACGCGTTGACATTGATTATTGACTAGTTATTAATAGTAATCAATTACGGGGTC
ATTAGTTCATAGCCCATATATGGAGTTCCGCGTTACATAACTTACGGTAAATGGCCCGCCTGGCTGACCG
CCCAACGACCCCCGCCCATTGACGTCAATAATGACGTATGTTCCCATAGTAACGCCAATAGGGACTTTCC
ATTGACGTCAATGGGTGGAGTATTTACGGTAAACTGCCCACTTGGCAGTACATCAAGTGTATCATATGCC
AAGTACGCCCCCTATTGACGTCAATGACGGTAAATGGCCCGCCTGGCATTATGCCCAGTACATGACCTTA
TGGGACTTTCCTACTTGGCAGTACATCTACGTATTAGTCATCGCTATTACCATGGTGATGCGGTTTTGGC
AGTACATCAATGGGCGTGGATAGCGGTTTGACTCACGGGGATTTCCAAGTCTCCACCCCATTGACGTCAA
TGGGAGTTTGTTTTGGCACCAAAATCAACGGGACTTTCCAAAATGTCGTAACAACTCCGCCCCATTGACG
CAAATGGGCGGTAGGCGTGTACGGTGGGAGGTCTATATAAGCAGAGCTCTCTGGCTAACTAGAGAACCCA
CTGCTTACTGGCTTATCGAAATTAATACGACTCACTATAGGGAGACCCAAGCTTACCATGGACTACAAGG
ACGACGATGACAAGCTCGATGGAGGATACCCCTACGACGTGCCCGACTACGCCAGCGGATCCACTAGTAA
CGGCCGCCAGTGTGCTGGAATTCTGATGGCGGCTGACAGTCGGGAGGAGAAAGATGGAGAACTTAATGTT
CTGGATGATATTTTAACTGAAGTACCAGAACAAGATGATGAACTGTATAATCCAGAGAGTGAACAAGATA
AAAATGAGAAAAAGGGATCAAAAAGAAAAAGTGATCGAATGGAATCTACTGATACCAAACGACAAAAGCC
TTCTGTCCATTCAAGACAACTGGTTTCTAAGCCACTGAGCTCATCTGTTAGCAATAACAAAAGAATAGTT
AGTACAAAAGGAAAGTCAGCCACAGAGTATAAAAATGAGGAATATCAAAGATCTGAAAGAAACAAGCGTC
TAGATGCTGATCGGAAAATTCGTCTATCAAGTAGTGCCTCCAGAGAACCTTATAAGAATCAACCTGAAAA
AACCTGTGTCCGGAAAAGGGATCCTGAAAGGAGGGCCAAATCTCCTACGCCAGATGGTTCTGAGAGAATT
GGGCTTGAAGTGGATAGACGTGCAAGCAGATCCAGCCAGTCTTCTAAGGAAGAAGTGAACTCTGAAGAAT
ATGGCTCTGACCATGAGACTGGCAGCAGTGGTTCTTCTGATGAGCAAGGGAACAACACTGAGAATGAGGA
GGAAGGAGTGGAAGAAGATGTGGAGGAAGATGAAGAAGTAGAAGAAGATGCAGAAGAAGATGAAGAGGTG
GATGAAGATGGAGAGGAGGAGGAGGAAGAGGAGGAGGAGGAAGAGGAGGAGGAGGAGGAGGAAGAAGAAG
AATATGAACAGGATGAGAGAGACCAGAAAGAGGAGGGAAATGATTATGACACTCGAAGTGAGGCCAGTGA
CTCTGGTTCTGAATCTGTTTCCTTCACAGATGGGTCTGTCAGATCTGGTTCAGGCACAGATGGATCAGAT
GAGAAAAAGAAGGAAAGGAAGAGAGCTAGAGGCATATCTCCAATTGTTTTTGATAGAAGTGGAAGCTCTG
CATCAGAGTCATATGCAGGTTCAGAAAAGAAGCATGAGAAATTATCATCTTCCGTTCGTGCTGTCCGAAA
AGATCAAACCAGTAAACTCAAATATGTGCTTCAAGATGCAAGATTTTTCCTCATAAAGAGTAACAACCAT
GAGAATGTGTCTCTTGCCAAAGCGAAGGGTGTATGGTCCACGCTCCCTGTAAATGAGAAGAAATTAAATC
TTGCATTTAGATCTGCAAGGAGTGTTATCTTAATATTTTCTGTCAGAGAGAGTGGAAAATTTCAAGGGTT
TGCAAGACTTTCTTCAGAATCACATCACGGAGGATCTCCTATACACTGGGTGCTTCCAGCAGGAATGAGT
GCTAAAATGCTGGGAGGTGTCTTTAAAATTGACTGGATTTGCAGGCGTGAATTACCCTTCACTAAGTCGG
CTCATCTCACCAATCCTTGGAATGAACATAAACCAGTAAAGATCGGACGTGATGGACAGGAAATTGAACT
TGAATGTGGAACCCAGCTTTGTCTTCTGTTTCCCCCCGATGAAAGTATTGACTTGTATCAGGTCATTCAT
AAAATGCGTCACAAGAGAAGAATGCATTCTCAGCCCCGATCACGAGGACGTCCATCCCGTCGAGAACCAG
TCCGGGATGTGGGAAGGCGTCGACCAGAAGATTATGATATTCATAACAGCAGAAAGAAACCAAGGATTGA
CTATCCCCCTGAGTTTCACCAGAGACCAGGGTATTTAAAGGATCCACGATACCAGGAAGTGGACAGACGA
TTTTCAGGAGTTCGCCGAGATGTGTTTTTAAATGGGTCCTACAATGATTATGTGAGGGAATTTCATAACA
TGGGACCACCACCACCTTGGCAAGGAATGCCCCCTTACCCAGGAATGGAACAACCTCCACACCATCCTTA
CTATCAGCACCATGCTCCACCTCCTCAAGCTCATCCCCCTTACTCAGGACATCATCCAGTACCACATGAA
GCAAGATACAGAGATAAACGAGTACATGATTATGATATGAGGGTGGATGATTTCCTTCGTCGCACACAAG
CTGTTGTCAGTGGCCGGAGAAGTAGACCCCGTGAAAGAGACCGGGAACGAGAGCGAGACCGCCCTAGAGA
TAACAGACGAGACAGAGAGCGAGATAGAGGACGTGATAGAGAAAGAGAAAGAGAGCGATTATGTGATCGA
GACAGAGACCGAGGGGAGAGAGGTCGATATAGAAGATAACTCGAGCATGCATCTAGAGGGCCCTATTCTA
TAGTGTCACCTAAATGCTAGAGCTCGCTGATCAGCCTCGACTGTGCCTTCTAGTTGCCAGCCATCTGTTG
TTTGCCCCTCCCCCGTGCCTTCCTTGACCCTGGAAGGTGCCACTCCCACTGTCCTTTCCTAATAAAATGA
GGAAATTGCATCGCATTGTCTGAGTAGGTGTCATTCTATTCTGGGGGGTGGGGTGGGGCAGGACAGCAAG
GGGGAGGATTGGGAAGACAATAGCAGGCATGCTGGGGATGCGGTGGGCTCTATGGCTTCTGAGGCGGAAA
GAACCAGCTGGGGCTCTAGGGGGTATCCCC
[124 nt withheld, positions 3531-3654]
C
[91 nt withheld, positions 3656-3746]
A
[49 nt withheld, positions 3748-3796]
CCTTTGACGTTGGAGTCCACGTTCTTT
[37 nt withheld, positions 3824-3860]
ACCCTATCTCGGTCTATTCTTTTGATTTATAAGGGATTTTGCCGATTTCGGCCTATTGGTTAAAAAATGA
GCTGATTTAACAAAAATTTAACGCGAATTAATTCTGTGGAATGTGTGTCAGTTAGGGTGTGGAAAGTCCC
CAGGCTCCCCAGCAGGCAGAAGTATGCAAAGCATGCATCTCAATTAGTCAGCAACCAGGTGTGGAAAGTC
CCCAGGCTCCCCAGCAGGCAGAAGTATGCAAAGCATGCATCTCAATTAGTCAGCAACCATAGTCCCGCCC
CTAACTCCGCCCATCCCGCCCCTAACTCCGCCCAGTTCCGCCCATTCTCCGCCCCATGGCTGACTAATTT
TTTTTATTTATGCAGAGGCCGAGGCCGCCTCTGCCTCTGAGCTATTCCAGAAGTAGTGAGGAGGCTTTTT
TGGAGGCCTAGGCTTTTGCAAAAAGCTCCCGGGAGCTTGTATATCCATTTTCGGATCTGATCAAGAGACA
GGATGAGGATCGTTTCGCATGATTGAACAAGATGGATTGCACGCAGGTTCTCCGGCCGCTTGGGTGGAGA
GGCTATTCGGCTATGACTGGGCACAACAGACAATCGGCTGCTCTGATGCCGCCGTGTTCCGGCTGTCAGC
GCAGGGGCGCCCGGTTCTTTTTGTCAAGACCGACCTGTCCGGTGCCCTGAATGAACTGCAGGACGAGGCA
GCGCGGCTATCGTGGCTGGCCACGACGGGCGTTCCTTGCGCAGCTGTGCTCGACGTTGTCACTGAAGCGG
GAAGGGACTGGCTGCTATTGGGCGAAGTGCCGGGGCAGGATCTCCTGTCATCTCACCTTGCTCCTGCCGA
GAAAGTATCCATCATGGCTGATGCAATGCGGCGGCTGCATACGCTTGATCCGGCTACCTGCCCATTCGAC
CACCAAGCGAAACATCGCATCGAGCGAGCACGTACTCGGATGGAAGCCGGTCTTGTCGATCAGGATGATC
TGGACGAAGAGCATCAGGGGCTCGCGCCAGCCGAACTGTTCGCCAGGCTCAAGGCGCGCATGCCCGACGG
CGAGGATCTCGTCGTGACCCATGGCGATGCCTGCTTGCCGAATATCATGGTGGAAAATGGCCGCTTTTCT
GGATTCATCGACTGTGGCCGGCTGGGTGTGGCGGACCGCTATCAGGACATAGCGTTGGCTACCCGTGATA
TTGCTGAAGAGCTTGGCGGCGAATGGGCTGACCGCTTCCTCGTGCTTTACGGTATCGCCGCTCCCGATTC
GCAGCGCATCGCCTTCTATCGCCTTCTTGACGAGTTCTTCTGAGCGGGACTCTGGGGTTCGAAATGACCG
ACCAAGCGACGCCCAACCTGCCATCACGAGATTTCGATTCCACCGCCGCCTTCTATGAAAGGTTGGGCTT
CGGAATCGTTTTCCGGGACGCCGGCTGGATGATCCTCCAGCGCGGGGATCTCATGCTGGAGTTCTTCGCC
CACCCCAACTTGTTTATTGCAGCTTATAATGGTTACAAATAAAGCAATAGCATCACAAATTTCACAAATA
AAGCATTTTTTTCACTGCATTCTAGTTGTGGTTTGTCCAAACTCATCAATGTATCTTATCATGTCTGTAT
ACCGTCGACCTCTAGCTAGAGCTTGGCGTAATCATGGTCATAGCTGTTTCCTGTGTGAAATTGTTATCCG
CTCACAATTCCACACAACATACGAGCCGGAAGCATAAAGTGTAAAGCCTGGGGTGCCTAATGAGTGAGCT
AACTCACATTAATTGCGTTGCGCTCACTGCCCGCTTTCCAGTCGGGAAACCTGTCGTGCCAGCTGCATTA
ATGAATCGGCCAACGCGCGGGGAGAGGCGGTTTGCGTATTGGGCGCTCTTCCGCTTCCTCGCTCACTGAC
TCGCTGCGCTCGGTCGTTCGGCTGCGGCGAGCGGTATCAGCTCACTCAAAGGCGGTAATACGGTTATCCA
CAGAATCAGGGGATAACGCAGGAAAGAACATGTGAGCAAAAGGCCAGCAAAAGGCCAGGAACCGTAAAAA
GGCCGCGTTGCTGGCGTTTTTCCATAGGCTCCGCCCCCCTGACGAGCATCACAAAAATCGACGCTCAAGT
CAGAGGTGGCGAAACCCGACAGGACTATAAAGATACCAGGCGTTTCCCCCTGGAAGCTCCCTCGTGCGCT
CTCCTGTTCCGACCCTGCCGCTTACCGGATACCTGTCCGCCTTTCTCCCTTCGGGAAGCGTGGCGCTTTC
TCATAGCTCACGCTGTAGGTATCTCAGTTCGGTGTAGGTCGTTCGCTCCAAGCTGGGCTGTGTGCACGAA
CCCCCCGTTCAGCCCGACCGCTGCGCCTTATCCGGTAACTATCGTCTTGAGTCCAACCCGGTAAGACACG
ACTTATCGCCACTGGCAGCAGCCACTGGTAACAGGATTAGCAGAGCGAGGTATGTAGGCGGTGCTACAGA
GTTCTTGAAGTGGTGGCCTAACTACGGCTACACTAGAAGAACAGTATTTGGTATCTGCGCTCTGCTGAAG
CCAGTTACCTTCGGAAAAAGAGTTGGTAGCTCTTGATCCGGCAAACAAACCACCGCTGGTAGCGGTGGTT
TTTTTGTTTGCAAGCAGCAGATTACGCGCAGAAAAAAAGGATCTCAAGAAGATCCTTTGATCTTTTCTAC
GGGGTCTGACGCTCAGTGGAACGAAAACTCACGTTAAGGGATTTTGGTCATGAGATTATCAAAAAGGATC
TTCACCTAGATCCTTTTAAATTAAAAATGAAGTTTTAAATCAATCTAAAGTATATATGAGTAAACTTGGT
CTGACAGTTACCAATGCTTAATCAGTGAGGCACCTATCTCAGCGATCTGTCTATTTCGTTCATCCATAGT
TGCCTGACTCCCCGTCGTGTAGATAACTACGATACGGGAGGGCTTACCATCTGGCCCCAGTGCTGCAATG
ATACCGCGAGACCCACGCTCACCGGCTCCAGATTTATCAGCAATAAACCAGCCAGCCGGAAGGGCCGAGC
GCAGAAGTGGTCCTGCAACTTTATCCGCCTCCATCCAGTCTATTAATTGTTGCCGGGAAGCTAGAGTAAG
TAGTTCGCCAGTTAATAGTTTGCGCAACGTTGTTGCCATTGCTACAGGCATCGTGGTGTCACGCTCGTCG
TTTGGTATGGCTTCATTCAGCTCCGGTTCCCAACGATCAAGGCGAGTTACATGATCCCCCATGTTGTGCA
AAAAAGCGGTTAGCTCCTTCGGTCCTCCGATCGTTGTCAGAAGTAAGTTGGCCGCAGTGTTATCACTCAT
GGTTATGGCAGCACTGCATAATTCTCTTACTGTCATGCCATCCGTAAGATGCTTTTCTGTGACTGGTGAG
TACTCAACCAAGTCATTCTGAGAATAGTGTATGCGGCGACCGAGTTGCTCTTGCCCGGCGTCAATACGGG
ATAATACCGCGCCACATAGCAGAACTTTAAAAGTGCTCATCATTGGAAAACGTTCTTCGGGGCGAAAACT
CTCAAGGATCTTACCGCTGTTGAGATCCAGTTCGATGTAACCCACTCGTGCACCCAACTGATCTTCAGCA
TCTTTTACTTTCACCAGCGTTTCTGGGTGAGCAAAAACAGGAAGGCAAAATGCCGCAAAAAAGGGAATAA
GGGCGACACGGAAATGTTGAATACTCATACTCTTCCTTTTTCAATATTATTGAAGCATTTATCAGGGTTA
TTGTCTCATGAGCGGATACATATTTGAATGTATTTAGAAAAATAAACAAATAGGGGTTCCGCGCACATTT
CCCCGAAAAGTGCCACCTGACGTC
Features (pLannotate 1.2.2; 22 found; start..end, strand, type, name):
     28..80      -  misc_feature   bom (fragment): basis of mobility region from pBR322
    235..614     +  enhancer       CMV enhancer: human cytomegalovirus immediate early enhancer
    615..818     +  promoter       CMV promoter: human cytomegalovirus (CMV) immediate early promoter
    814..847     +  LTR            5' LTR (truncated) (fragment): truncated 5' long terminal repeat (LTR) from HIV-1
    863..881     +  promoter       T7 promoter: promoter for bacteriophage T7 RNA polymerase
    904..924     +  CDS            FLAG (fragment): FLAG® epitope tag, followed by an enterokinase cleavage site
   1006..3186    +  CDS            YTHDC1: YTDC1_HUMAN - Also known as KIAA1966 From Homo sapiens (Human).
   3217..3235    -  promoter       SP6 promoter: promoter for bacteriophage SP6 RNA polymerase
   3261..3485    +  polyA_signal   bGH poly(A) signal: bovine growth hormone polyadenylation signal
   3489..3510    +  promoter       SV40 promoter (fragment): SV40 enhancer and early promoter
   3531..3959    +  rep_origin     f1 ori (sequence partly withheld): f1 bacteriophage origin of replication; arrow indicates direction of (+) strand synthesis
   3973..4302    +  promoter       SV40 promoter: SV40 enhancer and early promoter
   4369..5160    +  CDS            neo: KKA2_KLEPN - Also known as kan, nptII. Experimental evidence at protein level: Swiss-Prot protein existence level 1. Resistance to kanamycin, neomycin, paromomycin, ribostamycin, butirosin and gentamicin B. From Klebsiella pneumoniae.
   5184..5342    +  CDS            ble (fragment): BLE_KLEPN - Experimental evidence at protein level: Swiss-Prot protein existence level 1. Binding protein with a strong affinity to the bleomycin family of antibiotics. Binds to CL990; an antimitotic-antibiotic compound. From Klebsiella pneumoniae.
   5337..5458    +  polyA_signal   SV40 poly(A) signal: SV40 polyadenylation signal
   5531..5547    -  protein_bind   lac operator: The lac repressor binds to the lac operator to inhibit transcription in E. coli. This inhibition can be relieved by adding lactose or isopropyl-β-D-thiogalactopyranoside (IPTG). lac repressor encoded by lacI
   5555..5585    -  promoter       lac promoter: promoter for the E. coli lac operon
   5600..5621    -  protein_bind   CAP binding site: CAP binding activates transcription in the presence of cAMP. E. coli catabolite activator protein
   5634..5726    -  CDS            lacI (fragment): lac repressor; lacI; The lac repressor binds to the lac operator to inhibit transcription in E. coli. This inhibition can be relieved by adding lactose or isopropyl-β-D-thiogalactopyranoside (IPTG).
   5909..6497    -  rep_origin     ori: high-copy-number ColE1/pMB1/pBR322/pUC origin of replication
   6668..7528    -  CDS            AmpR: β-lactamase; bla; confers resistance to ampicillin, carbenicillin, and related antibiotics
   7529..7633    -  promoter       AmpR promoter: bla
