>Addgene plasmid #85167 | pcDNA3-FLAG-HA-hYTHDC1 | analyzer sequence | sequence record 164156
GACGGATCGGGAGATCTCCCGATCCCCTATGGTCGACTCTCAGTACAATCTGCTCTGATGCCGCATAGTT
AAGCCAGTATCTGCTCCCTGCTTGTGTGTTGGAGGTCGCTGAGTAGTGCGCGAGCAAAATTTAAGCTACA
ACAAGGCAAGGCTTGACCGACAATTGCATGAAGAATCTGCTTAGGGTTAGGCGTTTTGCGCTGCTTCGCG
ATGTACGGGCCAGATATACGCGTTGACATTGATTATTGACTAGTTATTAATAGTAATCAATTACGGGGTC
ATTAGTTCATAGCCCATATATGGAGTTCCGCGTTACATAACTTACGGTAAATGGCCCGCCTGGCTGACCG
CCCAACGACCCCCGCCCATTGACGTCAATAATGACGTATGTTCCCATAGTAACGCCAATAGGGACTTTCC
ATTGACGTCAATGGGTGGACTATTTACGGTAAACTGCCCACTTGGCAGTACATCAAGTGTATCATATGCC
AAGTACGCCCCCTATTGACGTCAATGACGGTAAATGGCCCGCCTGGCATTATGCCCAGTACATGACCTTA
TGGGACTTTCCTACTTGGCAGTACATCTACGTATTAGTCATCGCTATTACCATGGTGATGCGGTTTTGGC
AGTACATCAATGGGCGTGGATAGCGGTTTGACTCACGGGGATTTCCAAGTCTCCACCCCATTGACGTCAA
TGGGAGTTTGTTTTGGCACCAAAATCAACGGGACTTTCCAAAATGTCGTAACAACTCCGCCCCATTGACG
CAAATGGGCGGTAGGCGTGTACGGTGGGAGGTCTATATAAGCAGAGCTCTCTGGCTAACTAGAGAACCCA
CTGCTTACTGGCTTATCGAAATTAATACGACTCACTATAGGGAGACCCAAGCTTACCATGGACTACAAGG
ACGACGATGACAAGCTCGATGGAGGATACCCCTACGACGTGCCCGACTACGCCAGCGGATCCACTAGTAA
CGGCCGCCAGTGTGCTGGAATTCTGATGGCGGCTGACAGTCGGGAGGAGAAAGATGGAGAACTTAATGTT
CTGGATGATATTTTAACTGAAGTACCAGAACAAGATGATGAACTGTATAATCCAGAGAGTGAACAAGATA
AAAATGAGAAAAAGGGATCAAAAAGAAAAAGTGATCGAATGGAATCTACTGATACCAAACGACAAAAGCC
TTCTGTCCATTCAAGACAACTGGTTTCTAAGCCACTGAGCTCATCTGTTAGCAATAACAAAAGAATAGTT
AGTACAAAAGGAAAGTCAGCCACAGAGTATAAAAATGAGGAATATCAAAGATCTGAAAGAAACAAGCGTC
TAGATGCTGATCGGAAAATTCGTCTATCAAGTAGTGCCTCCAGAGAACCTTATAAGAATCAACCTGAAAA
AACCTGTGTCCGGAAAAGGGATCCTGAAAGGAGGGCCAAATCTCCTACGCCAGATGGTTCTGAGAGAATT
GGGCTTGAAGTGGATAGACGTGCAAGCAGATCCAGCCAGTCTTCTAAGGAAGAAGTGAACTCTGAAGAAT
ATGGCTCTGACCATGAGACTGGCAGCAGTGGTTCTTCTGATGAGCAAGGGAACAACACTGAGAATGAGGA
GGAAGGAGTGGAAGAAGATGTGGAGGAAGATGAAGAAGTAGAAGAAGATGCAGAAGAAGATGAAGAGGTG
GATGAAGATGGAGAGGAGGAGGAGGAAGAGGAGGAGGAGGAAGAGGAGGAGGAGGAGGAGGAAGAAGAAG
AATATGAACAGGATGAGAGAGACCAGAAAGAGGAGGGAAATGATTATGACACTCGAAGTGAGGCCAGTGA
CTCTGGTTCTGAATCTGTTTCCTTCACAGATGGGTCTGTCAGATCTGGTTCAGGCACAGATGGATCAGAT
GAGAAAAAGAAGGAAAGGAAGAGAGCTAGAGGCATATCTCCAATTGTTTTTGATAGAAGTGGAAGCTCTG
CATCAGAGTCATATGCAGGTTCAGAAAAGAAGCATGAGAAATTATCATCTTCCGTTCGTGCTGTCCGAAA
AGATCAAACCAGTAAACTCAAATATGTGCTTCAAGATGCAAGATTTTTCCTCATAAAGAGTAACAACCAT
GAGAATGTGTCTCTTGCCAAAGCGAAGGGTGTATGGTCCACGCTCCCTGTAAATGAGAAGAAATTAAATC
TTGCATTTAGATCTGCAAGGAGTGTTATCTTAATATTTTCTGTCAGAGAGAGTGGAAAATTTCAAGGGTT
TGCAAGACTTTCTTCAGAATCACATCACGGAGGATCTCCTATACACTGGGTGCTTCCAGCAGGAATGAGT
GCTAAAATGCTGGGAGGTGTCTTTAAAATTGACTGGATTTGCAGGCGTGAATTACCCTTCACTAAGTCGG
CTCATCTCACCAATCCTTGGAATGAACATAAACCAGTAAAGATCGGACGTGATGGACAGGAAATTGAACT
TGAATGTGGAACCCAGCTTTGTCTTCTGTTTCCCCCCGATGAAAGTATTGACTTGTATCAGGTCATTCAT
AAAATGCGTCACAAGAGAAGAATGCATTCTCAGCCCCGATCACGAGGACGTCCATCCCGTCGAGAACCAG
TCCGGGATGTGGGAAGGCGTCGACCAGAAGATTATGATATTCATAACAGCAGAAAGAAACCAAGGATTGA
CTATCCCCCTGAGTTTCACCAGAGACCAGGGTATTTAAAGGATCCACGATACCAGGAAGTGGACAGACGA
TTTTCAGGAGTTCGCCGAGATGTGTTTTTAAATGGGTCCTACAATGATTATGTGAGGGAATTTCATAACA
TGGGACCACCACCACCTTGGCAAGGAATGCCCCCTTACCCAGGAATGGAACAACCTCCACACCATCCTTA
CTATCAGCACCATGCTCCACCTCCTCAAGCTCATCCCCCTTACTCAGGACATCATCCAGTACCACATGAA
GCAAGATACAGAGATAAACGAGTACATGATTATGATATGAGGGTGGATGATTTCCTTCGTCGCACACAAG
CTGTTGTCAGTGGCCGGAGAAGTAGACCCCGTGAAAGAGACCGGGAACGAGAGCGAGACCGCCCTAGAGA
TAACAGACGAGACAGAGAGCGAGATAGAGGACGTGATAGAGAAAGAGAAAGAGAGCGATTATGTGATCGA
GACAGAGACCGAGGGGAGAGAGGTCGATATAGAAGATAACTCGAGCATGCATCTAGAGGGCCCTATTCTA
TAGTGTCACCTAAATGCTAGAGCTCGCTGATCAGCCTCGACTGTGCCTTCTAGTTGCCAGCCATCTGTTG
TTTGCCCCTCCCCCGTGCCTTCCTTGACCCTGGAAGGTGCCACTCCCACTGTCCTTTCCTAATAAAATGA
GGAAATTGCATCGCATTGTCTGAGTAGGTGTCATTCTATTCTGGGGGGTGGGGTGGGGCAGGACAGCAAG
GGGGAGGATTGGGAAGACAATAGCAGGCATGCTGGGGATGCGGTGGGCTCTATGGCTTCTGAGGCGGAAA
GAACCAGCTGGGGCTCTAGGGGGTATCCCC
[124 nt withheld, positions 3531-3654]
C
[32 nt withheld, positions 3656-3687]
CA
[57 nt withheld, positions 3690-3746]
A
[49 nt withheld, positions 3748-3796]
CCTTTGACGTTGGAGTCCACGTTCTTT
[37 nt withheld, positions 3824-3860]
ACCCTATCTCGGTCTATTCTTTTGATTTATAAGGGATTTTGGGGATTTCGGCCTATTGGTTAAAAAATGA
GCTGATTTAACAAAAATTTAACGCGAATTAATTCTGTGGAATGTGTGTCAGTTAGGGTGTGGAAAGTCCC
CAGGCTCCCCAGGCAGGCAGAAGTATGCAAAGCATGCATCTCAATTAGTCAGCAACCAGGTGTGGAAAGT
CCCCAGGCTCCCCAGCAGGCAGAAGTATGCAAAGCATGCATCTCAATTAGTCAGCAACCATAGTCCCGCC
CCTAACTCCGCCCATCCCGCCCCTAACTCCGCCCAGTTCCGCCCATTCTCCGCCCCATGGCTGACTAATT
TTTTTTATTTATGCAGAGGCCGAGGCCGCCTCTGCCTCTGAGCTATTCCAGAAGTAGTGAGGAGGCTTTT
TTGGAGGCCTAGGCTTTTGCAAAAAGCTCCCGGGAGCTTGTATATCCATTTTCGGATCTGATCAAGAGAC
AGGATGAGGATCGTTTCGCATGATTGAACAAGATGGATTGCACGCAGGTTCTCCGGCCGCTTGGGTGGAG
AGGCTATTCGGCTATGACTGGGCACAACAGACAATCGGCTGCTCTGATGCCGCCGTGTTCCGGCTGTCAG
CGCAGGGGCGCCCGGTTCTTTTTGTCAAGACCGACCTGTCCGGTGCCCTGAATGAACTGCAGGACGAGGC
AGCGCGGCTATCGTGGCTGGCCACGACGGGCGTTCCTTGCGCAGCTGTGCTCGACGTTGTCACTGAAGCG
GGAAGGGACTGGCTGCTATTGGGCGAAGTGCCGGGGCAGGATCTCCTGTCATCTCACCTTGCTCCTGCCG
AGAAAGTATCCATCATGGCTGATGCAATGCGGCGGCTGCATACGCTTGATCCGGCTACCTGCCCATTCGA
CCACCAAGCGAAACATCGCATCGAGCGAGCACGTACTCGGATGGAAGCCGGTCTTGTCGATCAGGATGAT
CTGGACGAAGAGCATCAGGGGCTCGCGCCAGCCGAACTGTTCGCCAGGCTCAAGGCGCGCATGCCCGACG
GCGAGGATCTCGTCGTGACCCATGGCGATGCCTGCTTGCCGAATATCATGGTGGAAAATGGCCGCTTTTC
TGGATTCATCGACTGTGGCCGGCTGGGTGTGGCGGACCGCTATCAGGACATAGCGTTGGCTACCCGTGAT
ATTGCTGAAGAGCTTGGCGGCGAATGGGCTGACCGCTTCCTCGTGCTTTACGGTATCGCCGCTCCCGATT
CGCAGCGCATCGCCTTCTATCGCCTTCTTGACGAGTTCTTCTGAGCGGGACTCTGGGGTTCGAAATGACC
GACCAAGCGACGCCCAACCTGCCATCACGAGATTTCGATTCCACCGCCGCCTTCTATGAAAGGTTGGGCT
TCGGAATCGTTTTCCGGGACGCCGGCTGGATGATCCTCCAGCGCGGGGATCTCATGCTGGAGTTCTTCGC
CCACCCCAACTTGTTTATTGCAGCTTATAATGGTTACAAATAAAGCAATAGCATCACAAATTTCACAAAT
AAAGCATTTTTTTCACTGCATTCTAGTTGTGGTTTGTCCAAACTCATCAATGTATCTTATCATGTCTGTA
TACCGTCGACCTCTAGCTAGAGCTTGGCGTAATCATGGTCATAGCTGTTTCCTGTGTGAAATTGTTATCC
GCTCACAATTCCACACAACATACGAGCCGGAAGCATAAAGTGTAAAGCCTGGGGTGCCTAATGAGTGAGC
TAACTCACATTAATTGCGTTGCGCTCACTGCCCGCTTTCCAGTCGGGAAACCTGTCGTGCCAGCTGCATT
AATGAATCGGCCAACGCGCGGGGAGAGGCGGTTTGCGTATTGGGCGCTCTTCCGCTTCCTCGCTCACTGA
CTCGCTGCGCTCGGTCGTTCGGCTGCGGCGAGCGGTATCAGCTCACTCAAAGGCGGTAATACGGTTATCC
ACAGAATCAGGGGATAACGCAGGAAAGAACATGTGAGCAAAAGGCCAGCAAAAGGCCAGGAACCGTAAAA
AGGCCGCGTTGCTGGCGTTTTTCCATAGGCTCCGCCCCCCTGACGAGCATCACAAAAATCGACGCTCAAG
TCAGAGGTGGCGAAACCCGACAGGACTATAAAGATACCAGGCGTTTCCCCCTGGAAGCTCCCTCGTGCGC
TCTCCTGTTCCGACCCTGCCGCTTACCGGATACCTGTCCGCCTTTCTCCCTTCGGGAAGCGTGGCGCTTT
CTCAATGCTCACGCTGTAGGTATCTCAGTTCGGTGTAGGTCGTTCGCTCCAAGCTGGGCTGTGTGCACGA
ACCCCCCGTTCAGCCCGACCGCTGCGCCTTATCCGGTAACTATCGTCTTGAGTCCAACCCGGTAAGACAC
GACTTATCGCCACTGGCAGCAGCCACTGGTAACAGGATTAGCAGAGCGAGGTATGTAGGCGGTGCTACAG
AGTTCTTGAAGTGGTGGCCTAACTACGGCTACACTAGAAGGACAGTATTTGGTATCTGCGCTCTGCTGAA
GCCAGTTACCTTCGGAAAAAGAGTTGGTAGCTCTTGATCCGGCAAACAAACCACCGCTGGTAGCGGTGGT
TTTTTTGTTTGCAAGCAGCAGATTACGCGCAGAAAAAAAGGATCTCAAGAAGATCCTTTGATCTTTTCTA
CGGGGTCTGACGCTCAGTGGAACGAAAACTCACGTTAAGGGATTTTGGTCATGAGATTATCAAAAAGGAT
CTTCACCTAGATCCTTTTAAATTAAAAATGAAGTTTTAAATCAATCTAAAGTATATATGAGTAAACTTGG
TCTGACAGTTACCAATGCTTAATCAGTGAGGCACCTATCTCAGCGATCTGTCTATTTCGTTCATCCATAG
TTGCCTGACTCCCCGTCGTGTAGATAACTACGATACGGGAGGGCTTACCATCTGGCCCCAGTGCTGCAAT
GATACCGCGAGACCCACGCTCACCGGCTCCAGATTTATCAGCAATAAACCAGCCAGCCGGAAGGGCCGAG
CGCAGAAGTGGTCCTGCAACTTTATCCGCCTCCATCCAGTCTATTAATTGTTGCCGGGAAGCTAGAGTAA
GTAGTTCGCCAGTTAATAGTTTGCGCAACGTTGTTGCCATTGCTACAGGCATCGTGGTGTCACGCTCGTC
GTTTGGTATGGCTTCATTCAGCTCCGGTTCCCAACGATCAAGGCGAGTTACATGATCCCCCATGTTGTGC
AAAAAAGCGGTTAGCTCCTTCGGTCCTCCGATCGTTGTCAGAAGTAAGTTGGCCGCAGTGTTATCACTCA
TGGTTATGGCAGCACTGCATAATTCTCTTACTGTCATGCCATCCGTAAGATGCTTTTCTGTGACTGGTGA
GTACTCAACCAAGTCATTCTGAGAATAGTGTATGCGGCGACCGAGTTGCTCTTGCCCGGCGTCAATACGG
GATAATACCGCGCCACATAGCAGAACTTTAAAAGTGCTCATCATTGGAAAACGTTCTTCGGGGCGAAAAC
TCTCAAGGATCTTACCGCTGTTGAGATCCAGTTCGATGTAACCCACTCGTGCACCCAACTGATCTTCAGC
ATCTTTTACTTTCACCAGCGTTTCTGGGTGAGCAAAAACAGGAAGGCAAAATGCCGCAAAAAAGGGAATA
AGGGCGACACGGAAATGTTGAATACTCATACTCTTCCTTTTTCAATATTATTGAAGCATTTATCAGGGTT
ATTGTCTCATGAGCGGATACATATTTGAATGTATTTAGAAAAATAAACAAATAGGGGTTCCGCGCACATT
TCCCCGAAAAGTGCCACCTGACGTC
Features (pLannotate 1.2.2; 22 found; start..end, strand, type, name):
     36..80      -  misc_feature   bom (fragment): basis of mobility region from pBR322
    235..614     +  enhancer       CMV enhancer: human cytomegalovirus immediate early enhancer
    615..818     +  promoter       CMV promoter: human cytomegalovirus (CMV) immediate early promoter
    814..847     +  LTR            5' LTR (truncated) (fragment): truncated 5' long terminal repeat (LTR) from HIV-1
    863..881     +  promoter       T7 promoter: promoter for bacteriophage T7 RNA polymerase
    904..924     +  CDS            FLAG (fragment): FLAG® epitope tag, followed by an enterokinase cleavage site
   1006..3186    +  CDS            YTHDC1: YTDC1_HUMAN - Also known as KIAA1966 From Homo sapiens (Human).
   3217..3235    -  promoter       SP6 promoter: promoter for bacteriophage SP6 RNA polymerase
   3261..3485    +  polyA_signal   bGH poly(A) signal: bovine growth hormone polyadenylation signal
   3489..3510    +  promoter       SV40 promoter (fragment): SV40 enhancer and early promoter
   3531..3959    +  rep_origin     f1 ori (sequence partly withheld): f1 bacteriophage origin of replication; arrow indicates direction of (+) strand synthesis
   3973..4303    +  promoter       SV40 promoter: SV40 enhancer and early promoter
   4370..5161    +  CDS            neo: KKA2_KLEPN - Also known as kan, nptII. Experimental evidence at protein level: Swiss-Prot protein existence level 1. Resistance to kanamycin, neomycin, paromomycin, ribostamycin, butirosin and gentamicin B. From Klebsiella pneumoniae.
   5185..5343    +  CDS            ble (fragment): BLE_KLEPN - Experimental evidence at protein level: Swiss-Prot protein existence level 1. Binding protein with a strong affinity to the bleomycin family of antibiotics. Binds to CL990; an antimitotic-antibiotic compound. From Klebsiella pneumoniae.
   5338..5459    +  polyA_signal   SV40 poly(A) signal: SV40 polyadenylation signal
   5532..5548    -  protein_bind   lac operator: The lac repressor binds to the lac operator to inhibit transcription in E. coli. This inhibition can be relieved by adding lactose or isopropyl-β-D-thiogalactopyranoside (IPTG). lac repressor encoded by lacI
   5556..5586    -  promoter       lac promoter: promoter for the E. coli lac operon
   5601..5622    -  protein_bind   CAP binding site: CAP binding activates transcription in the presence of cAMP. E. coli catabolite activator protein
   5635..5727    -  CDS            lacI (fragment): lac repressor; lacI; The lac repressor binds to the lac operator to inhibit transcription in E. coli. This inhibition can be relieved by adding lactose or isopropyl-β-D-thiogalactopyranoside (IPTG).
   5910..6498    -  rep_origin     ori: high-copy-number ColE1/pMB1/pBR322/pUC origin of replication
   6669..7529    -  CDS            AmpR: β-lactamase; bla; confers resistance to ampicillin, carbenicillin, and related antibiotics
   7530..7634    -  promoter       AmpR promoter: bla
