[The description below was written by a language model from this plasmid's Addgene catalogue record and pLannotate feature annotations shown in this document.]
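Description:
pcDNA3-FLAG-HA-hYTHDC1 is a mammalian expression plasmid of about 7.7 kb built on the pcDNA3 FLAG HA backbone. It produces human YTHDC1 (also known as YT521 or YT521-B) with FLAG and HA epitope tags at its N terminus. The YTHDC1 coding sequence was inserted between EcoRI and XhoI sites, both retained, downstream of the tag sequences supplied by the backbone. Transcription is driven by the human cytomegalovirus immediate early enhancer and promoter and terminated by the bovine growth hormone polyadenylation signal. A T7 promoter upstream and an SP6 promoter on the opposite strand downstream flank the insert and can serve for in vitro transcription or as sequencing landmarks. The automated annotation detects the FLAG tag only as a fragment and does not call the HA tag. There is, however, unannotated sequence between FLAG and the YTHDC1 open reading frame where the catalogue entry would place HA.

In bacteria the plasmid is maintained at high copy through a ColE1/pUC-type origin and selected with ampicillin via the β-lactamase gene. An f1 origin is also present, allowing single-stranded DNA production. For mammalian cells, a separate cassette places the neomycin phosphotransferase gene under the SV40 early promoter with an SV40 polyadenylation signal, so stable transfectants can be selected with G418. Short hits such as the HIV-1 LTR, ble, lacI and bom fragments appear to be backbone remnants or annotation artefacts rather than functional elements. The two annotated sequence records differ by a single nucleotide in length and are otherwise concordant. The construct is intended for expressing tagged YTHDC1 for detection or affinity purification. It was deposited with a study of m6A RNA methylation in XIST-mediated transcriptional repression.
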