Addgene plasmid #85167: pcDNA3-FLAG-HA-hYTHDC1
Purpose: Expression of FLAG-HA-tagged human YTHDC1
Depositing lab: Samie Jaffrey. Depositing organization: Cornell University. Publication: m6A RNA methylation promotes XIST-mediated transcriptional repression. Patil DP, Chen CK, Pickering BF, Chow A, Jackson C, Guttman M, Jaffrey SR. Nature. 2016 Sep 7;537(7620):369-373. doi: 10.1038/nature19342. PubMed 27602518.
Backbone
  Vector backbone: pcDNA3 FLAG HA
  Backbone manufacturer: Sellers Lab, Addgene plasmid 10792
  Backbone size w/o insert (bp): 5506
  Vector type: Mammalian Expression
  Selectable markers: Neomycin (select with G418)
Growth in bacteria
  Bacterial resistance: Ampicillin, 100 μg/mL
  Growth temperature: 37°C
  Growth strain: DH5alpha
  Copy number: High Copy
Gene/Insert
  Gene/Insert name: YTHDC1
  Species: H. sapiens (human)
  Entrez Gene: YTHDC1 (a.k.a. YT521, YT521-B)
  Promoter: CMV
  Tag / fusion protein: Flag (N terminal on backbone); Ha (N terminal on backbone)
  Cloning method: Restriction Enzyme; 5′ cloning site EcoRI (not destroyed); 3′ cloning site XhoI (not destroyed)
  Sequencing primers: 5′ CMV-F; 3′ BGH-rev
Terms and licenses: Academic/Nonprofit Terms; Industry Terms: Not Available to Industry
How to cite: pcDNA3-FLAG-HA-hYTHDC1 was a gift from Samie Jaffrey (Addgene plasmid # 85167 ; http://n2t.net/addgene:85167 ; RRID:Addgene_85167)
