>Addgene plasmid #85167 | pcDNA3-FLAG-HA-hYTHDC1 | addgene partial sequence | sequence record 169212 | CMV-F 5'-CGCAAATGGGCGGTAGGCGTG-3'
ACTAGAGAACCCACTGCTTACTGGCTTATCGAAATTAATACGACTCACTATAGGGAGACCCAAGCTTACC
ATGGACTACAAGGACGACGATGACAAGCTCGATGGAGGATACCCCTACGACGTGCCCGACTACGCCAGCG
GATCCACTAGTAACGGCCGCCAGTGTGCTGGAATTCTGATGGCGGCTGACAGTCGGGAGGAGAAAGATGG
AGAACTTAATGTTCTGGATGATATTTTAACTGAAGTACCAGAACAAGATGATGAACTGTATAATCCAGAG
AGTGAACAAGATAAAAATGAGAAAAAGGGATCAAAAAGAAAAAGTGATCGAATGGAATCTACTGATACCA
AACGACAAAAGCCTTCTGTCCATTCAAGACAACTGGTTTCTAAGCCACTGAGCTCATCTGTTAGCAATAA
CAAAAGAATAGTTAGTACAAAAGGAAAGTCAGCCACAGAGTATAAAAATGAGGAATATCAAAGATCTGAA
AGAAACAAGCGTCTAGATGCTGATCGGAAAATTCGTCTATCAAGTAGTGCCTCCAGAGAACCTTATAAGA
ATCAACCTGAAAAAACCTGTGTCCGGAAAAGGGATCCTGAAAGGAGGGCCAAATCTCCTACGCCAGATGG
TTCTGAGAGAATTGGGCTTGAAGTGGATAGACGTGCAAGCAGATCCAGCCAGTCTTCTAAGGAAGAAGTG
AACTCTGAAGAATATGGCTCTGACCATGAGACTGGCAGCAGTGGTTCTTCTGATGAGCAAGGGAACAACA
CTGAGAATGAGGAGGAAGGAGTGGAAGAAGATGTGGAGGAAGATGAAGAAGTAGAAGAAGATGCAGAAGA
AGATGAAGAGGTGGATGAAGATGGAGAGGAGGAGGAGGAAGAGGAGA
